>Addgene plasmid #191154 | EK0379 CMV-TO-EGFP-stop-t70587 (PB) | addgene full sequence | sequence record 383934 | Addgene NGS Result
GTTGACATTGATTATTGACTAGTTATTAATAGTAATCAATTACGGGGTCATTAGTTCATAGCCCATATAT
GGAGTTCCGCGTTACATAACTTACGGTAAATGGCCCGCCTGGCTGACCGCCCAACGACCCCCGCCCATTG
ACGTCAATAATGACGTATGTTCCCATAGTAACGCCAATAGGGACTTTCCATTGACGTCAATGGGTGGAGT
ATTTACGGTAAACTGCCCACTTGGCAGTACATCAAGTGTATCATATGCCAAGTACGCCCCCTATTGACGT
CAATGACGGTAAATGGCCCGCCTGGCATTATGCCCAGTACATGACCTTATGGGACTTTCCTACTTGGCAG
TACATCTACGTATTAGTCATCGCTATTACCATGGTGATGCGGTTTTGGCAGTACATCAATGGGCGTGGAT
AGCGGTTTGACTCACGGGGATTTCCAAGTCTCCACCCCATTGACGTCAATGGGAGTTTGTTTTGGCACCA
AAATCAACGGGACTTTCCAAAATGTCGTAACAACTCCGCCCCATTGACGCAAATGGGCGGTAGGCGTGTA
CGGTGGGAGGTCTATATAAGCAGAGCTCTCCCTATCAGTGATAGAGATCTCCCTATCAGTGATAGAGATC
GTCGACGAGCTCGTTTAGTGAACCGTCAGATCGCCTGGAGACGCCATCCACGCTGTTTTGACCTCCATAG
AAGACACCGGGACCGATCCAGCCTCCGGACTCTAGCGTTTAAACTTAAGCTTCGCCACCATGGTGAGCAA
GGGCGAGGAGCTGTTCACCGGGGTGGTGCCCATCCTGGTCGAGCTGGACGGCGACGTAAACGGCCACAAG
TTCAGCGTGTCCGGCGAGGGCGAGGGCGATGCCACCTACGGCAAGCTGACCCTGAAGTTCATCTGCACCA
CCGGCAAGCTGCCCGTGCCCTGGCCCACCCTCGTGACCACCCTGACCTACGGCGTGCAGTGCTTCAGCCG
CTACCCCGACCACATGAAGCAGCACGACTTCTTCAAGTCCGCCATGCCCGAAGGCTACGTCCAGGAGCGC
ACCATCTTCTTCAAGGACGACGGCAACTACAAGACCCGCGCCGAGGTGAAGTTCGAGGGCGACACCCTGG
TGAACCGCATCGAGCTGAAGGGCATCGACTTCAAGGAGGACGGCAACATCCTGGGGCACAAGCTGGAGTA
CAACTACAACAGCCACAACGTCTATATCATGGCCGACAAGCAGAAGAACGGCATCAAGGTGAACTTCAAG
ATCCGCCACAACATCGAGGACGGCAGCGTGCAGCTCGCCGACCACTACCAGCAGAACACCCCCATCGGCG
ACGGCCCCGTGCTGCTGCCCGACAACCACTACCTGAGCACCCAGTCCGCCCTGAGCAAAGACCCCAACGA
GAAGCGCGATCACATGGTCCTGCTGGAGTTCGTGACCGCCGCCGGGATCACTCTCGGCATGGACGAGCTG
TATAAGTAGAGCTAGCTGGCTGGATACCCATACGATGTTCCAGATTACGCTCTCGAGACCGGTATAGCTC
TCTATTTGCACCAGTGGTCTATCGGTACGTAAGGCCCAACAATGACGCGGATAGAAGGAAACACTCATCC
GTGTCGACTTGGTGGATCCCTCGAGGAGGGCCCGAACAAAAACTCATCTCAGAAGAGGATCTGAATAGCG
CCGTCGACCATCATCATAATCATCATTGAGTTTAAACCCGCTGATCAGCCTCGACTGTGCCTTCTAGTTG
CCAGCCATCTGTTGTTTGCCCCTCCCCCGTGCCTTCCTTGACCCTGGAAGGTGCCACTCCCACTGTCCTT
TCCTAATAAAATGAGGAAATTGCATCGCATTGTCTGAGTAGGTGTCATTCTATTCTGGGGGGTGGGGTGG
GGCAGGACAGCAAGGGGGAGGATTGGGAAGACAATAGCAGGCATGCTGGGGACGCGGCCGCAATTTAACG
CGAATTAATTCTGTGGAATGTGTGTCAGTTAGGGTGTGGAAAGTCCCCAGGCTCCCCAGCAGGCAGAAGT
ATGCAAAGCATGCATCTCAATTAGTCAGCAACCAGGTGTGGAAAGTCCCCAGGCTCCCCAGCAGGCAGAA
GTATGCAAAGCATGCATCTCAATTAGTCAGCAACCATAGTCCCGCCCCTAACTCCGCCCATCCCGCCCCT
AACTCCGCCCAGTTCCGCCCATTCTCCGCCCCATGGCTGACTAATTTTTTTTATTTATGCAGAGGCCGAG
GCCGCCTCTGCCTCTGAGCTATTCCAGAAGTAGTGAGGAGGCTTTTTTGGAGGCCTAGGCTTTTGCAAAA
AGCTCCCGGGAGCTTGTATATCCATTTTCGGATCTGATCAGCACGTGATGAAAAAGCCTGAACTCACCGC
GACGTCTGTCGAGAAGTTTCTGATCGAAAAGTTCGACAGCGTCTCCGACCTGATGCAGCTCTCGGAGGGC
GAAGAATCTCGTGCTTTCAGCTTCGATGTAGGAGGGCGTGGATATGTCCTGCGGGTAAATAGCTGCGCCG
ATGGTTTCTACAAAGATCGTTATGTTTATCGGCACTTTGCATCGGCCGCGCTCCCGATTCCGGAAGTGCT
TGACATTGGGGAATTCAGCGAGAGCCTGACCTATTGCATCTCCCGCCGTGCACAGGGTGTCACGTTGCAA
GACCTGCCTGAAACCGAACTGCCCGCTGTTCTGCAGCCGGTCGCGGAGGCCATGGATGCGATCGCTGCGG
CCGATCTTAGCCAGACGAGCGGGTTCGGCCCATTCGGACCGCAAGGAATCGGTCAATACACTACATGGCG
TGATTTCATATGCGCGATTGCTGATCCCCATGTGTATCACTGGCAAACTGTGATGGACGACACCGTCAGT
GCGTCCGTCGCGCAGGCTCTCGATGAGCTGATGCTTTGGGCCGAGGACTGCCCCGAAGTCCGGCACCTCG
TGCACGCGGATTTCGGCTCCAACAATGTCCTGACGGACAATGGCCGCATAACAGCGGTCATTGACTGGAG
CGAGGCGATGTTCGGGGATTCCCAATACGAGGTCGCCAACATCTTCTTCTGGAGGCCGTGGTTGGCTTGT
ATGGAGCAGCAGACGCGCTACTTCGAGCGGAGGCATCCGGAGCTTGCAGGATCGCCGCGGCTCCGGGCGT
ATATGCTCCGCATTGGTCTTGACCAACTCTATCAGAGCTTGGTTGACGGCAATTTCGATGATGCAGCTTG
GGCGCAGGGTCGATGCGACGCAATCGTCCGATCCGGAGCCGGGACTGTCGGGCGTACACAAATCGCCCGC
AGAAGCGCGGCCGTCTGGACCGATGGCTGTGTAGAAGTACTCGCCGATAGTGGAAACCGACGCCCCAGCA
CTCGTCCGAGGGCAAAGGAATAGGTCGACAATCAACCTCTGGATTACAAAATTTGTGAAAGATTGACTGG
TATTCTTAACTATGTTGCTCCTTTTACGCTATGTGGATACGCTGCTTTAATGCCTTTGTATCATGCGTTA
ACTAAACTTGTTTATTGCAGCTTATAATGGTTACAAATAAAGCAATAGCATCACAAATTTCACAAATAAA
GCATTTTTTTCACTGCATTCTAGTTGTGGTTTGTCCAAACTCATCAATGTATCTTATCATGTCTGGAATT
GACTCAAATGATGTCAATTAGTCTATCAGAAGCTCATCTGGTCTCCCTTCCGGGGGACAAGACATCCCTG
TTTAATATTTAAACAGCAGTGTTCCCAAACTGGGTTCTTATATCCCTTGCTCTGGTCAACCAGGTTGCAG
GGTTTCCTGTCCTCACAGGAACGAAGTCCCTAAAGAAACAGTGGCAGCCAGGTTTAGCCCCGGAATTGAC
TGGATTCCTTTTTTAGGGCCCATTGGTATGGCTTTTTCCCCGTATCCCCCCAGGTGTCTGCAGGCTCAAA
GAGCAGCGAGAAGCGTTCAGAGGAAAGCGATCCCGTGCCACCTTCCCCGTGCCCGGGCTGTCCCCGCACG
CTGCCGGCTCGGGGATGCGGGGGGAGCGCCGGACCGGAGCGGAGCCCCGGGCGGCTCGCTGCTGCCCCCT
AGCGGGGGAGGGACGTAATTACATCCCTGGGGGCTTTGGGGGGGGGCTGTCCCTGATATCTATAACAAGA
AAATATATATATAATAAGTTATCACGTAAGTAGAACATGAAATAACAATATAATTATCGTATGAGTTAAA
TCTTAAAAGTCACGTAAAAGATAATCATGCGTCATTTTGACTCACGCGGTCGTTATAGTTCAAAATCAGT
GACACTTACCGCATTGACAAGCACGCCTCACGGGAGCTCCAAGCGGCGACTGAGATGTCCTAAATGCACA
GCGACGGATTCGCGCTATTTAGAAAGAGAGAGCAATATTTCAAGAATGCATGCGTCAATTTTACGCAGAC
TATCTTTCTAGGGTTAATCTAGCTGCATCAGGATCATATCGTCGGGTCTTTTTTCCGGCTCAGTCATCGC
CCAAGCTGGCGCTATCTGGGCATCGGGGAGGAAGAAGCCCGTGCCTTTTCCCGCGAGGTTGAAGCGGCAT
GGAAAGAGTTTGCCGAGGATGACTGCTGCTGCATTGACGTTGAGCGAAAACGCACGTTTACCATGATGAT
TCGGGAAGGTGTGGCCATGCACGCCTTTAACGGTGAACTGTTCGTTCAGGCCACCTGGGATACCAGTTCG
TCGCGGCTTTTCCGGACACAGTTCCGGATGGTCAGCCCGAAGCGCATCAGCAACCCGAACAATACCGGCG
ACAGCCGGAACTGCCGTGCCGGTGTGCAGATTAATGACAGCGGTGCGGCGCTGGGATATTACGTCAGCGA
GGACGGGTATCCTGGCTGGATGCCGCAGAAATGGACATGGATACCCCGTGAGTTACCCGGCGGGCGCGCT
TGGCGTAATCATGGTCATAGCTGTTTCCTGTGTGAAATTGTTATCCGCTCACAATTCCACACAACATACG
AGCCGGAAGCATAAAGTGTAAAGCCTGGGGTGCCTAATGAGTGAGCTAACTCACATTAATTGCGTTGCGC
TCACTGCCCGCTTTCCAGTCGGGAAACCTGTCGTGCCAGCTGCATTAATGAATCGGCCAACGCGCGGGGA
GAGGCGGTTTGCGTATTGGGCGCTCTTCCGCTTCCTCGCTCACTGACTCGCTGCGCTCGGTCGTTCGGCT
GCGGCGAGCGGTATCAGCTCACTCAAAGGCGGTAATACGGTTATCCACAGAATCAGGGGATAACGCAGGA
AAGAACATGTGAGCAAAAGGCCAGCAAAAGGCCAGGAACCGTAAAAAGGCCGCGTTGCTGGCGTTTTTCC
ATAGGCTCCGCCCCCCTGACGAGCATCACAAAAATCGACGCTCAAGTCAGAGGTGGCGAAACCCGACAGG
ACTATAAAGATACCAGGCGTTTCCCCCTGGAAGCTCCCTCGTGCGCTCTCCTGTTCCGACCCTGCCGCTT
ACCGGATACCTGTCCGCCTTTCTCCCTTCGGGAAGCGTGGCGCTTTCTCATAGCTCACGCTGTAGGTATC
TCAGTTCGGTGTAGGTCGTTCGCTCCAAGCTGGGCTGTGTGCACGAACCCCCCGTTCAGCCCGACCGCTG
CGCCTTATCCGGTAACTATCGTCTTGAGTCCAACCCGGTAAGACACGACTTATCGCCACTGGCAGCAGCC
ACTGGTAACAGGATTAGCAGAGCGAGGTATGTAGGCGGTGCTACAGAGTTCTTGAAGTGGTGGCCTAACT
ACGGCTACACTAGAAGAACAGTATTTGGTATCTGCGCTCTGCTGAAGCCAGTTACCTTCGGAAAAAGAGT
TGGTAGCTCTTGATCCGGCAAACAAACCACCGCTGGTAGCGGTGGTTTTTTTGTTTGCAAGCAGCAGATT
ACGCGCAGAAAAAAAGGATCTCAAGAAGATCCTTTGATCTTTTCTACGGGGTCTGACGCTCAGTGGAACG
AAAACTCACGTTAAGGGATTTTGGTCATGAGATTATCAAAAAGGATCTTCACCTAGATCCTTTTAAATTA
AAAATGAAGTTTTAAATCAATCTAAAGTATATATGAGTAAACTTGGTCTGACAGTTACCAATGCTTAATC
AGTGAGGCACCTATCTCAGCGATCTGTCTATTTCGTTCATCCATAGTTGCCTGACTCCCCGTCGTGTAGA
TAACTACGATACGGGAGGGCTTACCATCTGGCCCCAGTGCTGCAATGATACCGCGAGACCCACGCTCACC
GGCTCCAGATTTATCAGCAATAAACCAGCCAGCCGGAAGGGCCGAGCGCAGAAGTGGTCCTGCAACTTTA
TCCGCCTCCATCCAGTCTATTAATTGTTGCCGGGAAGCTAGAGTAAGTAGTTCGCCAGTTAATAGTTTGC
GCAACGTTGTTGCCATTGCTACAGGCATCGTGGTGTCACGCTCGTCGTTTGGTATGGCTTCATTCAGCTC
CGGTTCCCAACGATCAAGGCGAGTTACATGATCCCCCATGTTGTGCAAAAAAGCGGTTAGCTCCTTCGGT
CCTCCGATCGTTGTCAGAAGTAAGTTGGCCGCAGTGTTATCACTCATGGTTATGGCAGCACTGCATAATT
CTCTTACTGTCATGCCATCCGTAAGATGCTTTTCTGTGACTGGTGAGTACTCAACCAAGTCATTCTGAGA
ATAGTGTATGCGGCGACCGAGTTGCTCTTGCCCGGCGTCAATACGGGATAATACCGCGCCACATAGCAGA
ACTTTAAAAGTGCTCATCATTGGAAAACGTTCTTCGGGGCGAAAACTCTCAAGGATCTTACCGCTGTTGA
GATCCAGTTCGATGTAACCCACTCGTGCACCCAACTGATCTTCAGCATCTTTTACTTTCACCAGCGTTTC
TGGGTGAGCAAAAACAGGAAGGCAAAATGCCGCAAAAAAGGGAATAAGGGCGACACGGAAATGTTGAATA
CTCATACTCTTCCTTTTTCAATATTATTGAAGCATTTATCAGGGTTATTGTCTCATGAGCGGATACATAT
TTGAATGTATTTAGAAAAATAAACAAATAGGGGTTCCGCGCACATTTCCCCGAAAAGTGCCACCTAAATT
GTAAGCGTTAATATTTTGTTAAAATTCGCGTTAAATTTTTGTTAAATCAGCTCATTTTTTAACCAATAGG
CCGAAATCGGCAAAATCCCTTATAAATCAAAAGAATAGACCGAGATAGGGT
[37 nt withheld, positions 7192-7228]
AAAGAACGTGGACTCCAACGTCAAAGG
[49 nt withheld, positions 7256-7304]
T
[91 nt withheld, positions 7306-7396]
G
[124 nt withheld, positions 7398-7521]
CCCATTCGCCATTCAGGCTGCGCAACTGTTGGGAAGGGCGATCGGTGCGGGCCTCTTCGCTATTACGCCA
GCTGGCGAAAGGGGGATGTGCTGCAAGGCGATTAAGTTGGGTAACGCCAGGGTTTTCCCAGTCACGACGT
TGTAAAACGACGGCCAGTGAGCGCGCCTCGTTCATTCACGTTTTTGAACCCGTGGAGGACGGGCAGACTC
GCGGTGCAAATGTGTTTTACAGCGTGATGGAGCAGATGAAGATGCTCGACACGCTGCAGAACACGCAGCT
AGATTAACCCTAGAAAGATAATCATATTGTGACGTACGTTAAAGATAATCATGTGTAAAATTGACGCATG
TGTTTTATCGGTCTGTATATCGAGGTTTATTTATTAATTTGAATAGATATTAAGTTTTATTATATTTACA
CTTACATACTAATAATAAATTCAACAAACAATTTATTTATGTTTATTTATTTATTAAAAAAAACAAAAAC
TCAAAATTTCTTCTATAAAGTAACAAAACTTTTATGAGGGACAGCCCCCCCCCAAAGCCCCCAGGGATGT
AATTACGTCCCTCCCCCGCTAGGGGGCAGCAGCGAGCCGCCCGGGGCTCCGCTCCGGTCCGGCGCTCCCC
CCGCATCCCAGAGCCGGCAGCGTGCGGGGACAGCCCGGGCACGGGGAAGGTGGCACGGGATCGCTTTCCT
CTGAACGCTTCTCGCTGCTCTTTGAGCCTGCAGACACCTGGGGGGATACGGGGAAAAGGCCTCCACGGCC
ACAATTGCATGAAGAATCTGCTTAGGGTTAGGCGTTTTGCGCTGCTTCGTACGGGCCAGATATACGC
Features (pLannotate 1.2.2; 24 found; start..end, strand, type, name):
      4..383     +  enhancer       CMV enhancer: human cytomegalovirus immediate early enhancer
    384..587     +  promoter       CMV promoter: human cytomegalovirus (CMV) immediate early promoter
    589..608     +  promoter       PLtetO-1 promoter (fragment): modified phage lambda PL promoter with tet operator sites (Lutz and Bujard, 1997)
    610..629     +  promoter       PLtetO-1 promoter (fragment): modified phage lambda PL promoter with tet operator sites (Lutz and Bujard, 1997)
    637..670     +  promoter       TRE3GV promoter (fragment): 3rd-generation Tet-responsive promoter that can be activated by binding of Tet-On® 3G, optimized for retroviral and lentiviral vectors
    760..1476    +  CDS            EGFP: EGFP is a basic (constitutively fluorescent) green fluorescent protein published in 1996, derived from Aequorea victoria. It is reported to be a rapidly-maturing weak dimer with moderate acid sensitivity.
   1495..1521    +  CDS            3xHA (fragment): three tandem HA epitope tags
   1735..1942    +  polyA_signal   bGH poly(A) signal: bovine growth hormone polyadenylation signal
   1980..2309    +  promoter       SV40 promoter: SV40 enhancer and early promoter
   2358..3383    +  CDS            HygR: aminoglycoside phosphotransferase from E. coli; aph(4)-Ia; confers resistance to hygromycin
   3390..3496    +  misc_feature   WPRE (fragment): woodchuck hepatitis virus posttranscriptional regulatory element
   3505..3626    +  polyA_signal   SV40 poly(A) signal: SV40 polyadenylation signal
   3644..3736    +  ncRNA          G-CSF SLDE: Accession: RF00183 - G-CSF factor stem-loop destabilising element (SLDE)
   4433..4900    +  CDS            B (fragment): PORTL_LAMBD - Experimental evidence at protein level: Swiss-Prot protein existence level 1. Forms the portal vertex of the capsid (PubMed:6228056, PubMed:6232391). This portal plays critical roles in head assembly, genome packaging, neck/tail attachment, and genome ejection (Probable). The portal protein multimerizes as a single ring-shaped homododecamer arranged around a central channel (PubMed:6232391). Binds to the terminase subunits to form the packaging machine (PubMed:7799432). From Escherichia phage lambda (Bacteriophage lambda).
   4938..4954    -  protein_bind   lac operator: The lac repressor binds to the lac operator to inhibit transcription in E. coli. This inhibition can be relieved by adding lactose or isopropyl-β-D-thiogalactopyranoside (IPTG). lac repressor encoded by lacI
   4962..4992    -  promoter       lac promoter: promoter for the E. coli lac operon
   5007..5028    -  protein_bind   CAP binding site: CAP binding activates transcription in the presence of cAMP. E. coli catabolite activator protein
   5041..5133    -  CDS            lacI (fragment): lac repressor; lacI; The lac repressor binds to the lac operator to inhibit transcription in E. coli. This inhibition can be relieved by adding lactose or isopropyl-β-D-thiogalactopyranoside (IPTG).
   5316..5904    -  rep_origin     ori: high-copy-number ColE1/pMB1/pBR322/pUC origin of replication
   6075..6935    -  CDS            AmpR: β-lactamase; bla; confers resistance to ampicillin, carbenicillin, and related antibiotics
   6936..7040    -  promoter       AmpR promoter: bla
   7093..7521    -  rep_origin     f1 ori (sequence partly withheld): f1 bacteriophage origin of replication; arrow indicates direction of (+) strand synthesis
   7526..7681    -  CDS            lacZα (fragment): LacZα fragment of β-galactosidase; lacZ fragment
   7683..7802    +  CDS            B (fragment): PORTL_LAMBD - Experimental evidence at protein level: Swiss-Prot protein existence level 1. Forms the portal vertex of the capsid (PubMed:6228056, PubMed:6232391). This portal plays critical roles in head assembly, genome packaging, neck/tail attachment, and genome ejection (Probable). The portal protein multimerizes as a single ring-shaped homododecamer arranged around a central channel (PubMed:6232391). Binds to the terminase subunits to form the packaging machine (PubMed:7799432). From Escherichia phage lambda (Bacteriophage lambda).
