[The description below was written by a language model from this plasmid's Addgene catalogue record and pLannotate feature annotations shown in this document.]
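Description:
EK0379 CMV-TO-EGFP-stop-t70587 (PB) is a mammalian expression plasmid built on a PiggyBac transposon backbone, intended for stable genomic integration of its cargo when supplied together with PiggyBac transposase. In E. coli it is maintained at high copy through a ColE1/pUC-type origin and selected with ampicillin (AmpR, driven by its own bla promoter). An f1 origin and remnants of a lac promoter/operator and lacZα cloning region are also present. The automated annotation does not call the PiggyBac terminal repeats. It does report short matches to the phage lambda portal protein, which most likely represent stuffer or spurious hits rather than functional parts.

The payload is a synthetic transcript in which EGFP is followed by a stop codon and then the t70587 sequence ("Trigger 1"), so that the trigger lies in the 3' UTR rather than in the coding region. Transcription is driven by CMV-TO, which consists of the CMV enhancer and immediate early promoter followed by tet operator sites; the annotation labels these as PLtetO-1 and TRE3GV fragments. This promoter is silenced by Tet repressor and, according to the record, is induced by doxycycline. A short HA-tag-like fragment is annotated downstream of EGFP, and the transcript ends at a bGH polyadenylation signal. A second cassette, made up of the SV40 promoter, a hygromycin resistance gene, a WPRE fragment and the SV40 poly(A) signal, allows selection of integrated cells.

The plasmid was used to make a cell line with inducible, fluorescence-trackable expression of the trigger RNA. That line served to test ADAR-editing-based RNA sensors against genomically integrated 3' UTR or CDS targets.
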