Addgene plasmid #191154: EK0379 CMV-TO-EGFP-stop-t70587 (PB)
Purpose: Expression of Trigger 1 in the 3' UTR of EGFP in mammalian cells; used to make a cell line to study sensors for integrated 3' UTR or CDS triggers; expression is inducible with doxycycline due to CMV-TO promoter.
Depositing lab: Xiaojing Gao. Depositing organization: Stanford University. Publication: Modular, programmable RNA sensing using ADAR editing in living cells. Kaseniit KE, Katz N, Kolber NS, Call CC, Wengier DL, Cody WB, Sattely ES, Gao XJ. Nat Biotechnol. 2022 Oct 5. pii: 10.1038/s41587-022-01493-x. doi: 10.1038/s41587-022-01493-x. PubMed 36198772.
Backbone
  Vector backbone: PiggyBac
  Vector type: Mammalian Expression
Growth in bacteria
  Bacterial resistance: Ampicillin, 100 μg/mL
  Growth temperature: 37°C
  Growth strain: DH5alpha
  Copy number: High Copy
Gene/Insert
  Gene/Insert name: EGFP-t70587
  Species: Synthetic
  Mutation: WT
  Promoter: CMV-TO
  Cloning method: Unknown
Terms and licenses: Academic/Nonprofit Terms; Industry Terms: Not Available to Industry
Depositor comments: Please see https://rnasensing.bio/ for more details. Please visit https://www.biorxiv.org/content/10.1101/2022.01.28.478207v1 for bioRxiv preprint.
How to cite: EK0379 CMV-TO-EGFP-stop-t70587 (PB) was a gift from Xiaojing Gao (Addgene plasmid # 191154 ; http://n2t.net/addgene:191154 ; RRID:Addgene_191154)
